Addgene plasmid #104834: pCDH-EF1a-eFFly-eGFP
Purpose: eFFly luciferase for invivo Imaging, eGFP for flourescent detection
Depositing lab: Irmela Jeremias. Depositing organization: Helmholtz Munich. Publication: Dual PI3K/mTOR inhibition shows antileukemic activity in MLL-rearranged acute myeloid leukemia. Sandhofer N, Metzeler KH, Rothenberg M, Herold T, Tiedt S, Groiss V, Carlet M, Walter G, Hinrichsen T, Wachter O, Grunert M, Schneider S, Subklewe M, Dufour A, Frohling S, Klein HG, Hiddemann W, Jeremias I, Spiekermann K. Leukemia. 2015 Apr;29(4):828-38. doi: 10.1038/leu.2014.305. Epub 2014 Oct 17. PubMed 25322685.
Backbone
  Vector backbone: pCDH-EF1a-MCS-T2A-copGFP
  Backbone manufacturer: System Biosciences
  Backbone size w/o insert (bp): 6481
  Total vector size (bp): 8842
  Vector type: Mammalian Expression, Lentiviral, Luciferase ; eGFP
Growth in bacteria
  Bacterial resistance: Ampicillin, 100 μg/mL
  Growth temperature: 37°C
  Growth strain: NEB Stable
  Copy number: Unknown
Gene/Insert 1
  Gene/Insert name: eFFly
  Insert size (bp): 1641
Gene/Insert 2
  Gene/Insert name: eGFP
Terms and licenses: Academic/Nonprofit Terms; Industry Terms: Not Available to Industry
How to cite: pCDH-EF1a-eFFly-eGFP was a gift from Irmela Jeremias (Addgene plasmid # 104834 ; http://n2t.net/addgene:104834 ; RRID:Addgene_104834)
