[The description below was written by a language model from this plasmid's Addgene catalogue record and pLannotate feature annotations shown in this document.]
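Description:
pCDH-EF1a-eFFly-eGFP is a lentiviral transfer plasmid for mammalian expression, built on the System Biosciences pCDH-EF1a-MCS-T2A-copGFP backbone. It is propagated in E. coli through a high-copy ColE1/pUC-type origin and selected with ampicillin via the β-lactamase gene. The catalogue lists a total size of 8,842 bp, while the sequenced record annotated here is 8,861 nt. The viral portion has a third-generation layout. An RSV promoter is fused to a truncated HIV-1 5' LTR to drive genomic RNA production in packaging cells. This is followed by the Ψ packaging signal with a gag fragment, the Rev response element for nuclear export of unspliced RNA, and the cPPT/CTS, which aids nuclear import of the reverse-transcribed genome. Downstream, a truncated 3' LTR is followed by an SV40 polyadenylation signal and SV40 origin.

The internal expression cassette uses the EF-1α core promoter joined to an HTLV-1 LTR segment, a common composite arrangement that gives constitutive expression in many mammalian cell types. It drives eFFly, an enhanced firefly (Photinus pyralis) luciferase coding sequence of 1,641 bp, followed after a short gap by EGFP and then a WPRE, which enhances transcript stability and expression. The feature table does not annotate the linker between the two reading frames. The parental backbone carries a T2A peptide at this position, which would allow co-expression from a single transcript, but the record does not confirm that it is retained. The stated purpose is stable labelling of transduced cells, with luciferase for in vivo bioluminescence imaging and eGFP for fluorescent detection. The associated publication concerns acute myeloid leukemia.
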