Features (pLannotate 1.2.2; 26 found; start..end, strand, type, name):
     27..143     +  misc_feature   cPPT/CTS: central polypurine tract and central termination sequence of HIV-1
    186..397     +  promoter       EF-1α core promoter: core promoter for human elongation factor EF-1α
    410..678     +  LTR            5' LTR (truncated): truncated 5' long terminal repeat (LTR) from human T-cell leukemia virus (HTLV) type 1
    718..2358    +  CDS            LUCI_PHOPY: Experimental evidence at protein level: Swiss-Prot protein existence level 1. Produces green light with a wavelength of 562 nm. From Photinus pyralis (Common eastern firefly) (Lampyris pyralis).
   2434..3153    +  CDS            EGFP: the original enhanced GFP (Yang et al., 1996) mammalian codon-optimized
   3160..3748    +  misc_feature   WPRE: woodchuck hepatitis virus posttranscriptional regulatory element
   3743..3850    +  CDS            nef (fragment): NEF_SIVS4 - Experimental evidence at protein level: Swiss-Prot protein existence level 1. Interferes with TCR signaling from the cell membrane. Interacts with CD247/TCRZ (TCR zeta chain) and exert potent down- regulation of cell surface TCR/CD3 complexes. From Simian immunodeficiency virus (isolate F236/smH4) (SIV-sm) (Simian immunodeficiency virus sooty mangabey monkey).
   3875..4055    +  LTR            5' LTR (truncated): truncated 5' long terminal repeat (LTR) from HIV-1
   4127..4248    +  polyA_signal   SV40 poly(A) signal: SV40 polyadenylation signal
   4288..4423    +  rep_origin     SV40 ori: SV40 origin of replication
   4480..4496    -  protein_bind   lac operator: The lac repressor binds to the lac operator to inhibit transcription in E. coli. This inhibition can be relieved by adding lactose or isopropyl-β-D-thiogalactopyranoside (IPTG). lac repressor encoded by lacI
   4504..4534    -  promoter       lac promoter: promoter for the E. coli lac operon
   4549..4570    -  protein_bind   CAP binding site: CAP binding activates transcription in the presence of cAMP. E. coli catabolite activator protein
   4583..4675    -  CDS            lacI (fragment): lac repressor; lacI; The lac repressor binds to the lac operator to inhibit transcription in E. coli. This inhibition can be relieved by adding lactose or isopropyl-β-D-thiogalactopyranoside (IPTG).
   4858..5446    -  rep_origin     ori: high-copy-number ColE1/pMB1/pBR322/pUC origin of replication
   5617..6477    -  CDS            AmpR: β-lactamase; bla; confers resistance to ampicillin, carbenicillin, and related antibiotics
   6478..6582    -  promoter       AmpR promoter: bla
   6677..6712    +  CDS            rop (fragment): Rop protein, which maintains plasmids at low copy number; rop
   6814..6913    +  misc_feature   bom (fragment): basis of mobility region from pBR322
   6919..7073    -  CDS            lacZα (fragment): LacZα fragment of β-galactosidase; lacZ fragment
   7087..7313    +  promoter       RSV promoter: Rous sarcoma virus enhancer/promoter
   7314..7494    +  LTR            5' LTR (truncated): truncated 5' long terminal repeat (LTR) from HIV-1
   7541..7666    +  misc_feature   HIV-1 Ψ: packaging signal of human immunodeficiency virus type 1
   7650..7988    +  CDS            HIV-1 gag (fragment): gag protein from human immunodeficiency virus 1; gag
   8159..8392    +  misc_feature   RRE: The Rev response element (RRE) of HIV-1 allows for Rev-dependent mRNA export from the nucleus to the cytoplasm.
   8769..8       +  CDS            Rev (fragment) (across the origin): human immunodeficiency virus 1 (HIV-1) Rev protein; rev; enhances nuclear export of unspliced and incompletely spliced viral mRNAs
>Addgene plasmid #104834 | pCDH-EF1a-eFFly-eGFP | addgene full sequence | sequence record 218869 | Addgene NGS Result
AACGGATCTCGACGGTATCGGTTAACTTTTAAAAGAAAAGGGGGGATTGGGGGGTACAGTGCAGGGGAAA
GAATAGTAGACATAATAGCAACAGACATACAAACTAAAGAATTACAAAAACAAATTACAAAATTCAAAAT
TTTATCGATACTAGTGGATCTGCGATCGCTCCGGTGCCCGTCAGTGGGCAGAGCGCACATCGCCCACAGT
CCCCGAGAAGTTGGGGGGAGGGGTCGGCAATTGAACGGGTGCCTAGAGAAGGTGGCGCGGGGTAAACTGG
GAAAGTGATGTCGTGTACTGGCTCCGCCTTTTTCCCGAGGGTGGGGGAGAACCGTATATAAGTGCAGTAG
TCGCCGTGAACGTTCTTTTTCGCAACGGGTTTGCCGCCAGAACACAGCTGAAGCTTCGAGGGGCTCGCAT
CTCTCCTTCACGCGCCCGCCGCCCTACCTGAGGCCGCCATCCACGCCGGTTGAGTCGCGTTCTGCCGCCT
CCCGCCTGTGGTGCCTCCTGAACTGCGTCCGCCGTCTAGGTAAGTTTAAAGCTCAGGTCGAGACCGGGCC
TTTGTCCGGCGCTCCCTTGGAGCCTACCTAGACTCAGCCGGCTCTCCACGCTTTGCCTGACCCTGCTTGC
TCAACTCTACGTCTTTGTTTCGTTTTCTGTTCTGCGCCGTTACAGATCCAAGCTGTGACCGGCGCCTACT
CTAGAGCTAGCGAATTCATGGAAGATGCCAAGAACATCAAGAAAGGCCCTGCCCCCTTCTACCCCCTGGA
AGATGGCACAGCCGGCGAGCAGCTGCACAAGGCCATGAAGAGATACGCCCTGGTGCCCGGCACCATCGCC
TTCACCGACGCCCACATCGAGGTGGACATCACCTACGCCGAGTATTTCGAGATGAGCGTGCGGCTGGCCG
AGGCCATGAAACGCTACGGCCTGAACACCAACCACCGGATCGTGGTGTGCAGCGAGAACAGCCTGCAGTT
CTTCATGCCCGTGCTGGGCGCCCTGTTCATCGGCGTGGCCGTGGCCCCTGCCAACGACATCTACAACGAG
CGGGAGCTGCTGAACAGCATGGGCATCAGCCAGCCCACCGTGGTGTTCGTGAGCAAGAAGGGCCTGCAGA
AAATCCTGAACGTGCAGAAGAAGCTGCCCATCATCCAGAAAATCATCATCATGGACAGCAAGACCGACTA
CCAGGGCTTCCAGAGCATGTACACCTTCGTGACCAGCCACCTGCCCCCTGGCTTCAACGAGTACGACTTC
GTGCCCGAGAGCTTCGACCGGGACAAGACCATCGCCCTGATCATGAACAGCAGCGGCAGCACCGGCCTGC
CTAAAGGCGTGGCCCTGCCTCACCGGACCGCCTGCGTGCGGTTCAGCCACGCCCGGGACCCCATCTTCGG
CAACCAGATCATCCCCGACACCGCCATCCTGAGCGTGGTGCCCTTCCACCACGGCTTCGGCATGTTCACC
ACCCTGGGCTACCTGATCTGCGGCTTCCGGGTGGTGCTGATGTACCGGTTCGAGGAAGAGCTGTTCCTGC
GGAGCCTGCAGGACTACAAGATCCAGAGCGCCCTGCTGGTGCCCACCCTGTTCAGCTTTTTCGCCAAGAG
CACCCTGATCGACAAGTACGACCTGAGCAACCTGCACGAGATCGCCAGCGGCGGAGCCCCCCTGTCCAAA
GAAGTGGGCGAAGCCGTCGCCAAGCGGTTCCACCTGCCCGGCATCCGGCAGGGCTATGGCCTGACCGAGA
CCACAAGCGCCATTCTGATCACCCCCGAGGGCGACGACAAGCCTGGCGCCGTGGGCAAGGTGGTGCCTTT
CTTCGAGGCCAAGGTGGTGGACCTGGACACCGGCAAGACCCTGGGCGTGAACCAGCGGGGCGAGCTGTGC
GTGAGGGGCCCCATGATCATGAGCGGCTACGTGAACAACCCCGAGGCCACCAACGCCCTGATTGACAAGG
ACGGCTGGCTGCACAGCGGCGACATCGCCTACTGGGACGAGGACGAGCACTTCTTCATCGTGGACCGGCT
GAAGAGCCTGATCAAGTACAAGGGCTACCAGGTGGCCCCAGCCGAGCTGGAAAGCATCCTGCTGCAGCAC
CCCAACATCTTCGATGCCGGGGTGGCCGGACTGCCCGACGACGATGCCGGCGAGCTGCCTGCCGCCGTGG
TGGTGCTGGAACACGGCAAAACCATGACCGAGAAAGAAATCGTGGACTACGTGGCCAGCCAGGTGACCAC
CGCCAAGAAACTGAGAGGCGGCGTGGTGTTTGTGGACGAGGTGCCCAAGGGCCTGACAGGCAAGCTGGAC
GCCCGGAAGATCCGGGAGATCCTGATCAAGGCCAAGAAGGGCGGCAAGGGATCCGCGGCCGCTGAGGGCA
GAGGAAGTCTTCTAACATGCGGTGACGTGGAGGAGAATCCCGGCCCTATGCATATGGTGAGCAAGGGCGA
GGAGCTGTTCACCGGGGTGGTGCCCATCCTGGTCGAGCTGGACGGCGACGTAAACGGCCACAAGTTCAGC
GTGTCCGGCGAGGGCGAGGGCGATGCCACCTACGGCAAGCTGACCCTGAAGTTCATCTGCACCACCGGCA
AGCTGCCCGTGCCCTGGCCCACCCTCGTGACCACCCTGACCTACGGCGTGCAGTGCTTCAGCCGCTACCC
CGACCACATGAAGCAGCACGACTTCTTCAAGTCCGCCATGCCCGAAGGCTACGTCCAGGAGCGCACCATC
TTCTTCAAGGACGACGGCAACTACAAGACCCGCGCCGAGGTGAAGTTCGAGGGCGACACCCTGGTGAACC
GCATCGAGCTGAAGGGCATCGACTTCAAGGAGGACGGCAACATCCTGGGGCACAAGCTGGAGTACAACTA
CAACAGCCACAACGTCTATATCATGGCCGACAAGCAGAAGAACGGCATCAAGGTGAACTTCAAGATCCGC
CACAACATCGAGGACGGCAGCGTGCAGCTCGCCGACCACTACCAGCAGAACACCCCCATCGGCGACGGCC
CCGTGCTGCTGCCCGACAACCACTACCTGAGCACCCAGTCCGCCCTGAGCAAAGACCCCAACGAGAAGCG
CGATCACATGGTCCTGCTGGAGTTCGTGACCGCCGCCGGGATCACTCTCGGCATGGACGAGCTGTACAAG
TAAGTCGACAATCAACCTCTGGATTACAAAATTTGTGAAAGATTGACTGGTATTCTTAACTATGTTGCTC
CTTTTACGCTATGTGGATACGCTGCTTTAATGCCTTTGTATCATGCTATTGCTTCCCGTATGGCTTTCAT
TTTCTCCTCCTTGTATAAATCCTGGTTGCTGTCTCTTTATGAGGAGTTGTGGCCCGTTGTCAGGCAACGT
GGCGTGGTGTGCACTGTGTTTGCTGACGCAACCCCCACTGGTTGGGGCATTGCCACCACCTGTCAGCTCC
TTTCCGGGACTTTCGCTTTCCCCCTCCCTATTGCCACGGCGGAACTCATCGCCGCCTGCCTTGCCCGCTG
CTGGACAGGGGCTCGGCTGTTGGGCACTGACAATTCCGTGGTGTTGTCGGGGAAATCATCGTCCTTTCCT
TGGCTGCTCGCCTGTGTTGCCACCTGGATTCTGCGCGGGACGTCCTTCTGCTACGTCCCTTCGGCCCTCA
ATCCAGCGGACCTTCCTTCCCGCGGCCTGCTGCCGGCTCTGCGGCCTCTTCCGCGTCTTCGCCTTCGCCC
TCAGACGAGTCGGATCTCCCTTTGGGCCGCCTCCCCGCCTGGTACCTTTAAGACCAATGACTTACAAGGC
AGCTGTAGATCTTAGCCACTTTTTAAAAGAAAAGGGGGGACTGGAAGGGCTAATTCACTCCCAACGAAGA
TAAGATCTGCTTTTTGCTTGTACTGGGTCTCTCTGGTTAGACCAGATCTGAGCCTGGGAGCTCTCTGGCT
AACTAGGGAACCCACTGCTTAAGCCTCAATAAAGCTTGCCTTGAGTGCTTCAAGTAGTGTGTGCCCGTCT
GTTGTGTGACTCTGGTAACTAGAGATCCCTCAGACCCTTTTAGTCAGTGTGGAAAATCTCTAGCAGTAGT
AGTTCATGTCATCTTATTATTCAGTATTTATAACTTGCAAAGAAATGAATATCAGAGAGTGAGAGGAACT
TGTTTATTGCAGCTTATAATGGTTACAAATAAAGCAATAGCATCACAAATTTCACAAATAAAGCATTTTT
TTCACTGCATTCTAGTTGTGGTTTGTCCAAACTCATCAATGTATCTTATCATGTCTGGCTCTAGCTATCC
CGCCCCTAACTCCGCCCATCCCGCCCCTAACTCCGCCCAGTTCCGCCCATTCTCCGCCCCATGGCTGACT
AATTTTTTTTATTTATGCAGAGGCCGAGGCCGCCTCGGCCTCTGAGCTATTCCAGAAGTAGTGAGGAGGC
TTTTTTGGAGGCCTAGACTTTTGCAGAGACCAAATTCGTAATCATGTCATAGCTGTTTCCTGTGTGAAAT
TGTTATCCGCTCACAATTCCACACAACATACGAGCCGGAAGCATAAAGTGTAAAGCCTGGGGTGCCTAAT
GAGTGAGCTAACTCACATTAATTGCGTTGCGCTCACTGCCCGCTTTCCAGTCGGGAAACCTGTCGTGCCA
GCTGCATTAATGAATCGGCCAACGCGCGGGGAGAGGCGGTTTGCGTATTGGGCGCTCTTCCGCTTCCTCG
CTCACTGACTCGCTGCGCTCGGTCGTTCGGCTGCGGCGAGCGGTATCAGCTCACTCAAAGGCGGTAATAC
GGTTATCCACAGAATCAGGGGATAACGCAGGAAAGAACATGTGAGCAAAAGGCCAGCAAAAGGCCAGGAA
CCGTAAAAAGGCCGCGTTGCTGGCGTTTTTCCATAGGCTCCGCCCCCCTGACGAGCATCACAAAAATCGA
CGCTCAAGTCAGAGGTGGCGAAACCCGACAGGACTATAAAGATACCAGGCGTTTCCCCCTGGAAGCTCCC
TCGTGCGCTCTCCTGTTCCGACCCTGCCGCTTACCGGATACCTGTCCGCCTTTCTCCCTTCGGGAAGCGT
GGCGCTTTCTCATAGCTCACGCTGTAGGTATCTCAGTTCGGTGTAGGTCGTTCGCTCCAAGCTGGGCTGT
GTGCACGAACCCCCCGTTCAGCCCGACCGCTGCGCCTTATCCGGTAACTATCGTCTTGAGTCCAACCCGG
TAAGACACGACTTATCGCCACTGGCAGCAGCCACTGGTAACAGGATTAGCAGAGCGAGGTATGTAGGCGG
TGCTACAGAGTTCTTGAAGTGGTGGCCTAACTACGGCTACACTAGAAGAACAGTATTTGGTATCTGCGCT
CTGCTGAAGCCAGTTACCTTCGGAAAAAGAGTTGGTAGCTCTTGATCCGGCAAACAAACCACCGCTGGTA
GCGGTGGTTTTTTTGTTTGCAAGCAGCAGATTACGCGCAGAAAAAAAGGATCTCAAGAAGATCCTTTGAT
CTTTTCTACGGGGTCTGACGCTCAGTGGAACGAAAACTCACGTTAAGGGATTTTGGTCATGAGATTATCA
AAAAGGATCTTCACCTAGATCCTTTTAAATTAAAAATGAAGTTTTAAATCAATCTAAAGTATATATGAGT
AAACTTGGTCTGACAGTTACCAATGCTTAATCAGTGAGGCACCTATCTCAGCGATCTGTCTATTTCGTTC
ATCCATAGTTGCCTGACTCCCCGTCGTGTAGATAACTACGATACGGGAGGGCTTACCATCTGGCCCCAGT
GCTGCAATGATACCGCGAGACCCACGCTCACCGGCTCCAGATTTATCAGCAATAAACCAGCCAGCCGGAA
GGGCCGAGCGCAGAAGTGGTCCTGCAACTTTATCCGCCTCCATCCAGTCTATTAATTGTTGCCGGGAAGC
TAGAGTAAGTAGTTCGCCAGTTAATAGTTTGCGCAACGTTGTTGCCATTGCTACAGGCATCGTGGTGTCA
CGCTCGTCGTTTGGTATGGCTTCATTCAGCTCCGGTTCCCAACGATCAAGGCGAGTTACATGATCCCCCA
TGTTGTGCAAAAAAGCGGTTAGCTCCTTCGGTCCTCCGATCGTTGTCAGAAGTAAGTTGGCCGCAGTGTT
ATCACTCATGGTTATGGCAGCACTGCATAATTCTCTTACTGTCATGCCATCCGTAAGATGCTTTTCTGTG
ACTGGTGAGTACTCAACCAAGTCATTCTGAGAATAGTGTATGCGGCGACCGAGTTGCTCTTGCCCGGCGT
CAATACGGGATAATACCGCGCCACATAGCAGAACTTTAAAAGTGCTCATCATTGGAAAACGTTCTTCGGG
GCGAAAACTCTCAAGGATCTTACCGCTGTTGAGATCCAGTTCGATGTAACCCACTCGTGCACCCAACTGA
TCTTCAGCATCTTTTACTTTCACCAGCGTTTCTGGGTGAGCAAAAACAGGAAGGCAAAATGCCGCAAAAA
AGGGAATAAGGGCGACACGGAAATGTTGAATACTCATACTCTTCCTTTTTCAATATTATTGAAGCATTTA
TCAGGGTTATTGTCTCATGAGCGGATACATATTTGAATGTATTTAGAAAAATAAACAAATAGGGGTTCCG
CGCACATTTCCCCGAAAAGTGCCACCTGACGTCTAAGAAACCATTATTATCATGACATTAACCTATAAAA
ATAGGCGTATCACGAGGCCCTTTCGTCTCGCGCGTTTCGGTGATGACGGTGAAAACCTCTGACACATGCA
GCTCCCGGAGACGGTCACAGCTTGTCTGTAAGCGGATGCCGGGAGCAGACAAGCCCGTCAGGGCGCGTCA
GCGGGTGTTGGCGGGTGTCGGGGCTGGCTTAACTATGCGGCATCAGAGCAGATTGTACTGAGAGTGCACC
ATATGCGGTGTGAAATACCGCACAGATGCGTAAGGAGAAAATACCGCATCAGGCGCCATTCGCCATTCAG
GCTGCGCAACTGTTGGGAAGGGCGATCGGTGCGGGCCTCTTCGCTATTACGCCAGCTGGCGAAAGGGGGA
TGTGCTGCAAGGCGATTAAGTTGGGTAACGCCAGGGTTTTCCCAGTCACGACGTTGTAAAACGACGGCCA
GTGCCAAGCTGACGCGTGTAGTCTTATGCAATACTCTTGTAGTCTTGCAACATGGTAACGATGAGTTAGC
AACATGCCTTACAAGGAGAGAAAAAGCACCGTGCATGCCGATTGGTGGAAGTAAGGTGGTACGATCGTGC
CTTATTAGGAAGGCAACAGACGGGTCTGACATGGATTGGACGAACCACTGAATTGCCGCATTGCAGAGAT
ATTGTATTTAAGTGCCTAGCTCGATACATAAACGGGTCTCTCTGGTTAGACCAGATCTGAGCCTGGGAGC
TCTCTGGCTAACTAGGGAACCCACTGCTTAAGCCTCAATAAAGCTTGCCTTGAGTGCTTCAAGTAGTGTG
TGCCCGTCTGTTGTGTGACTCTGGTAACTAGAGATCCCTCAGACCCTTTTAGTCAGTGTGGAAAATCTCT
AGCAGTGGCGCCCGAACAGGGACTTGAAAGCGAAAGGGAAACCAGAGGAGCTCTCTCGACGCAGGACTCG
GCTTGCTGAAGCGCGCACGGCAAGAGGCGAGGGGCGGCGACTGGTGAGTACGCCAAAAATTTTGACTAGC
GGAGGCTAGAAGGAGAGAGATGGGTGCGAGAGCGTCAGTATTAAGCGGGGGAGAATTAGATCGCGATGGG
AAAAAATTCGGTTAAGGCCAGGGGGAAAGAAAAAATATAAATTAAAACATATAGTATGGGCAAGCAGGGA
GCTAGAACGATTCGCAGTTAATCCTGGCCTGTTAGAAACATCAGAAGGCTGTAGACAAATACTGGGACAG
CTACAACCATCCCTTCAGACAGGATCAGAAGAACTTAGATCATTATATAATACAGTAGCAACCCTCTATT
GTGTGCATCAAAGGATAGAGATAAAAGACACCAAGGAAGCTTTAGACAAGATAGAGGAAGAGCAAAACAA
AAGTAAGACCACCGCACAGCAAGCGGCCACTGATCTTCAGACCTGGAGGAGGAGATATGAGGGACAATTG
GAGAAGTGAATTATATAAATATAAAGTAGTAAAAATTGAACCATTAGGAGTAGCACCCACCAAGGCAAAG
AGAAGAGTGGTGCAGAGAGAAAAAAGAGCAGTGGGAATAGGAGCTTTGTTCCTTGGGTTCTTGGGAGCAG
CAGGAAGCACTATGGGCGCAGCGTCAATGACGCTGACGGTACAGGCCAGACAATTATTGTCTGGTATAGT
GCAGCAGCAGAACAATTTGCTGAGGGCTATTGAGGCGCAACAGCATCTGTTGCAACTCACAGTCTGGGGC
ATCAAGCAGCTCCAGGCAAGAATCCTGGCTGTGGAAAGATACCTAAAGGATCAACAGCTCCTGGGGATTT
GGGGTTGCTCTGGAAAACTCATTTGCACCACTGCTGTGCCTTGGAATGCTAGTTGGAGTAATAAATCTCT
GGAACAGATTTGGAATCACACGACCTGGATGGAGTGGGACAGAGAAATTAACAATTACACAAGCTTAATA
CACTCCTTAATTGAAGAATCGCAAAACCAGCAAGAAAAGAATGAACAAGAATTATTGGAATTAGATAAAT
GGGCAAGTTTGTGGAATTGGTTTAACATAACAAATTGGCTGTGGTATATAAAATTATTCATAATGATAGT
AGGAGGCTTGGTAGGTTTAAGAATAGTTTTTGCTGTACTTTCTATAGTGAATAGAGTTAGGCAGGGATAT
TCACCATTATCGTTTCAGACCCACCTCCCAACCCCGAGGGGACCCGACAGGCCCGAAGGAATAGAAGAAG
AAGGTGGAGAGAGAGACAGAGACAGATCCATTCGATTAGTG
